Addgene plasmid #112952: RhoA sensor (mScarlet-I_10_LSS-SGFP2_10)
Purpose: RhoA FRET biosensor
Depositing lab: Dorus Gadella. Depositing organization: University of Amsterdam.
Backbone
  Vector backbone: pEGFP-N1
  Backbone manufacturer: Clontech
  Vector type: Mammalian Expression
Growth in bacteria
  Bacterial resistance: Ampicillin, 100 μg/mL
  Growth temperature: 37°C
  Growth strain: DH5alpha
  Copy number: High Copy
Gene/Insert
  Gene/Insert name: RhoA sensor
  Species: Synthetic
  Promoter: CMV
  Tag / fusion protein: mScarlet-I (C terminal on insert); LSS-SGFP2 (C terminal on insert)
  Cloning method: Restriction Enzyme; 5′ cloning site unknown (unknown if destroyed)
Terms and licenses: Academic/Nonprofit Terms; Industry Terms: Not Available to Industry
How to cite: RhoA sensor (mScarlet-I_10_LSS-SGFP2_10) was a gift from Dorus Gadella (Addgene plasmid # 112952 ; http://n2t.net/addgene:112952 ; RRID:Addgene_112952)
