[The description below was written by a language model from this plasmid's Addgene catalogue record and pLannotate feature annotations shown in this document.]
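Description:
RhoA sensor (mScarlet-I_10_LSS-SGFP2_10) is a plasmid encoding a synthetic, single-chain FRET biosensor for RhoA activity, catalogued as a mammalian expression vector driven by the CMV promoter. It is propagated in E. coli as a high-copy plasmid through a ColE1/pUC-type origin and selected with ampicillin via the β-lactamase gene.

The catalogue names pEGFP-N1 as the backbone, but the annotated full sequence (7,443 nt) does not look like that vector. It carries AmpR and a multi-host expression architecture: a CMV enhancer/promoter with a chimeric intron fragment, followed by a T7 promoter with lac operator and a baculovirus p10 promoter. The cassette is flanked by baculovirus recombination regions (lef2/ORF603 and ORF1629), and a loxP site lies downstream. This arrangement in principle allows expression in mammalian, bacterial and insect cells, although the record states only mammalian use. Transcripts end at a rabbit β-globin poly(A) signal and a T7 terminator.

The sensor reading frame runs in this order: a fragment of human PKN1, which presumably serves as the binding domain for active RhoA, then mScarlet-I, a spacer region, an SGFP2-type green protein (recorded as the LSS-SGFP2 variant), and human RhoA. HSV and 6xHis tag sequences are annotated after RhoA, but the record does not show whether they are translated as part of the sensor. In sensors of this design, GTP loading of RhoA promotes intramolecular binding to the PKN1 domain, which changes energy transfer from the green donor to the red mScarlet-I acceptor. The construct is therefore suited to live-cell imaging of RhoA activation. The meaning of the "_10" suffixes in the name is not explained in the record.
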