Features (pLannotate 1.2.2; 23 found; start..end, strand, type, name):
      4..39      +  CDS            lef2 (fragment): baculovirus late expression factor 2
    181..1008    +  misc_recomb    baculovirus recombination region (lef2/ORF603): contains ORF603 and part of lef2
   1020..1379    +  enhancer       CMV enhancer (fragment): human cytomegalovirus immediate early enhancer
   1381..1580    +  promoter       CMV promoter: human cytomegalovirus (CMV) immediate early promoter
   1732..1862    +  intron         chimeric intron (fragment): chimera between introns from chicken β-actin and rabbit β-globin
   1931..1949    +  promoter       T7 promoter: promoter for bacteriophage T7 RNA polymerase
   1950..1974    +  protein_bind   lac operator: The lac repressor binds to the lac operator to inhibit transcription in E. coli. This inhibition can be relieved by adding lactose or isopropyl-β-D-thiogalactopyranoside (IPTG). lac repressor encoded by lacI
   1990..2099    +  promoter       p10 promoter: baculovirus promoter for expression in insect cells
   2167..2183    +  CDS            COX8 presequence (fragment): mitochondrial presequence of human cytochrome c oxidase subunit VIII (Rizutto et al., 1989)
   2240..2419    +  CDS            PKN1 (fragment): PKN1_HUMAN - Also known as PAK1, PKN, PRK1, PRKCL1. Experimental evidence at protein level: Swiss-Prot protein existence level 1. PKC-related serine/threonine-protein kinase involved in various processes such as regulation of the intermediate filaments of the actin cytoskeleton, cell migration, tumor cell invasion and transcription regulation. Part of a signaling cascade that begins with the activation of the adrenergic receptor ADRA1B and leads to the activation of MAPK14. Regulates the cytoskeletal network by phosphorylating proteins such as VIM and neurofilament proteins NEFH, NEFL and NEFM
   2426..3097    +  CDS            mScarlet-I: mScarlet-I is a basic (constitutively fluorescent) red fluorescent protein published in 2016, derived from synthetic construct. It is reported to be a rapidly-maturing monomer with moderate acid sensitivity.
   3278..3970    +  CDS            SGFP2: SGFP2 is a basic (constitutively fluorescent) green fluorescent protein published in 2007, derived from Aequorea victoria. It has moderate acid sensitivity.
   3971..4549    +  CDS            RhoA (sequence partly withheld): human Rho family small GTPase RhoA
   4586..4618    +  CDS            HSV tag: HSV (herpes simplex virus) epitope tag
   4628..4645    +  CDS            6xHis: 6xHis affinity tag
   4660..4728    +  CDS            HBB (fragment): HBB_PONPY - Experimental evidence at transcript level: Swiss-Prot protein existence level 2. Involved in oxygen transport from the lung to the various peripheral tissues. From Pongo pygmaeus (Bornean orangutan).
   4803..4858    +  polyA_signal   β-globin poly(A) signal: rabbit β-globin polyadenylation signal (Gil and Proudfoot, 1987)
   4946..4993    +  terminator     T7 terminator: transcription terminator for bacteriophage T7 RNA polymerase
   5006..5711    +  misc_recomb    baculovirus recombination region (ORF1629): contains part of ORF1629
   5720..5753    +  protein_bind   loxP: Cre-mediated recombination occurs in the 8-bp core sequence (GCATACAT). Cre recombinase
   5921..6508    -  rep_origin     ori: high-copy-number ColE1/pMB1/pBR322/pUC origin of replication
   6521..7381    -  CDS            AmpR: β-lactamase; bla; confers resistance to ampicillin, carbenicillin, and related antibiotics
   7382..7433    -  promoter       AmpR promoter (fragment): bla
>Addgene plasmid #112952 | RhoA sensor (mScarlet-I_10_LSS-SGFP2_10) | depositor full sequence | sequence record 213028 | Full Sequence
TCCTGCATCTTTTAATCAAATCCCAAGATGTGTATAAACGCGCCGGTATGTACAGGAAGAGGTTTATACT
AAACTGTTACATTGCAAACGTGGTTTCGTGTGCCAAGTGTGAAAACCGATGTTTAATCAAGGCTCTGACG
CATTTCTACAACCACGACTCCAAGTGTGTGGGTGAAGTCATGCATCTTTTAATCAAATCCCAAGATGTGT
ATAAACCACCAAACTGCCAAAAAATGAAAACTGTCGACAAGCTCTGTCCGTTTGCTGGCAACTGCAAGGG
TCTCAATCCTATTTGTAATTATTGAATAATAAAACAATTATAAATGTCAAATTTGTTTTTTATTAACGAT
ACAAACCAAACGCAACAAGAACATTTGTAGTATTATCTATAATTGAAAACGCGTAGTTATAATCGCTGAG
GTAATATTTAAAATCATTTTCAAATGATTCACAGTTAATTTGCGACAATATAATTTTATTTTCACATAAA
CTAGACGCCTTGTCGTCTTCTTCTTCGTATTCCTTCTCTTTTTCATTTTTCTCTTCATAAAAATTAACAT
AGTTATTATCGTATCCATATATGTATCTATCGTATAGAGTAAATTTTTTGTTGTCATAAATATATATGTC
TTTTTTAATGGGGTGTATAGTACCGCTGCGCATAGTTTTTCTGTAATTTACAACAGTGCTATTTTCTGGT
AGTTCTTCGGAGTGTGTTGCTTTAATTATTAAATTTATATAATCAATGAATTTGGGATCGTCGGTTTTGT
ACAATATGTTGCCGGCATAGTACGCAGCTTCTTCTAGTTCAATTACACCATTTTTTAGCAGCACCGGATT
AACATAACTTTCCAAAATGTTGTACGAACCGTTAAACAAAAACAGTTCACCTCCCTTTTCTATACTATTG
TCTGCGAGCAGTTGTTTGTTGTTAAAAATAACAGCCATTGTAATGAGACGCACAAACTAATATCACAAAC
TGGAAATGTCTATCAATATATAGTTGCTGATGGCCGGCCTATTAATAGTAATCAATTACGGGGTCATTAG
TTCATAGCCCATATATGGAGTTCCGCGTTACATAACTTACGGTAAATGGCCCGCCTGGCTGACCGCCCAA
CGACCCCCGCCCATTGACGTCAATAATGACGTATGTTCCCATAGTAACGCCAATAGGGACTTTCCATTGA
CGTCAATGGGTGGAGTATTTACGGTAAACTGCCCACTTGGCAGTACATCAAGTGTATCATATGCCAAGTC
CGCCCCCTATTGACGTCAATGACGGTAAATGGCCCGCCTGGCATTATGCCCAGTACATGACCTTACGGGA
CTTTCCTACTTGGCAGTACATCTACGTATTAGTCATCGCTATTACCATGCTGATGCGGTTTTGGCAGTAC
ACCAATGGGCGTGGATAGCGGTTTGACTCACGGGGATTTCCAAGTCTCCACCCCATTGACGTCAATGGGA
GTTTGTTTTGGCACCAAAATCAACGGGACTTTCCAAAATGTCGTAATAACCCCGCCCCGTTGACGCAAAT
GGGCGGTAGGCGTGTACGGTGGGAGGTCTATATAAGCAGACGTCGTTTAGTGAACCGTCAGATCACTAGA
TGCTTTATTGCGGTAGTTTATCACAGTTAAATTGCTAACGCCAGTCTCGAACTTAACGTGCAGAAGTTGG
TCGTGAGGCACTGGGCAGGTAAGTATCGGGCCCTTTGTGCGGGGGGAGCGGCTCGGGGCTGTCCGCGGGG
GGACGGCTGCCTTCGGGGGGGACGGGGCAGGGCGGGGTTCGGCTTCTGGCGTGTGACCGGCGGCTCTAGA
GCCTCTGCTAACCATGTTCATGCCTTCTTCTTTTTCCTACAGCTCCTGGGCAACGTGCTGGTTATTGTGC
TGTCTCATCATTTTGGCAAAGAATTGGATCGGACCGAAATTAATACGACTCACTATAGGGGAATTGTGAG
CGGATAACAATTCCCCGGAGTTAATCCGGGACCTTTAATTCAACCCAACACAATATATTATAGTTAAATA
AGAATTATTATCAAATCATTTGTATATTAATTAAAATACTATACTGTAAATTACATTTTATTTACAATCA
AAGGAGATATACCATGGCACACCATCACCACCATCACGGATCTGGTTCTAGCCTGGGCCCCGTAGAGCTG
CTGCTGCGGGGCTCCTCGCGCCGCCTCGACCTGCTGCACCAGCAGCTGCAGGAGCTGCACGCCCACGGTT
CTGGTTCCCTGCTAGAGCAGCTGGGCCTGGCCGGGGCAGACCTGGCGGCCCCCGGGGTACAGCAGCAGCT
GGAGCTGGAGCGGGAGCGGCTGCGGCGGGAAATCCGCAAGGAGCTGAAGCTGAAGGAGGGTGCTGAGAAC
CTGCGGCGGGCCACCACTGACCTGGGCCGCGGACCGGTCGCCACCATGGTGAGCAAGGGCGAGGCAGTGA
TCAAGGAGTTCATGCGGTTCAAGGTGCACATGGAGGGCTCCATGAACGGCCACGAGTTCGAGATCGAGGG
CGAGGGCGAGGGCCGCCCCTACGAGGGCACCCAGACCGCCAAGCTGAAGGTGACCAAGGGTGGCCCCCTG
CCCTTCTCCTGGGACATCCTGTCCCCTCAGTTCATGTACGGCTCCAGGGCCTTCATCAAGCACCCCGCCG
ACATCCCCGACTACTATAAGCAGTCCTTCCCCGAGGGCTTCAAGTGGGAGCGCGTGATGAACTTCGAGGA
CGGCGGCGCCGTGACCGTGACCCAGGACACCTCCCTGGAGGACGGCACCCTGATCTACAAGGTGAAGCTC
CGCGGCACCAACTTCCCTCCTGACGGCCCCGTAATGCAGAAGAAGACAATGGGCTGGGAAGCATCCACCG
AGCGGTTGTACCCCGAGGACGGCGTGCTGAAGGGCGACATTAAGATGGCCCTGCGCCTGAAGGACGGCGG
CCGCTACCTGGCGGACTTCAAGACCACCTACAAGGCCAAGAAGCCCGTGCAGATGCCCGGCGCCTACAAC
GTCGACCGCAAGTTGGACATCACCTCCCACAACGAGGACTACACCGTGGTGGAACAGTACGAACGCTCCG
AGGGCCGCCACTGTACGGAGGCACAAAAGCAGAAAGAGCAGAGACAGGCCGCAGAGGAGCTGGCCAACGG
CTCTGAAGCCCAGAAGCAAAAGGAACAGCGCCAGGCAGCAGAGGAACTGGCAAACGGAAGCGAAGCACAG
AAACAGAAGGAACAGAGACAGGCAGCCGAAGAGCTGGCAAAAACGCCGGTCGCCACCATGGTGAGCAAGG
GCGAGGAGCTGTTCACCGGGGTGGTGCCCATCCTGGTCGAGCTGGACGGCGACGTAAACGGCCACAAGTT
CAGCGTGTCCGGCGAGGGCGAGGGCGATGCCACCTACGGCAAGCTGACCCTGAAGTTCATCTGCACCACC
GGCAAGCTGCCCGTGCCCTGGCCCACCCTCGTGACCACCCTGAGCTACGGCGTGCAGTGCTTCGCCCGCT
ACCCCGACCACATGAAGCAGCACGACTTCTTCAAGTCCGCCATGCCCGAAGGCTACGTCCAGGAGCGCAC
CATCTTCTTCAAGGACGACGGCAACTACAAGACCCGCGCCGAGGTGAAGTTCGAGGGCGACACCCTGGTG
AACCGCATCGAGCTGAAGGGCATCGACTTCAAGGAGGACGGCAACATCCTGGGGCACAAGCTGGAGTACA
ACTACAACAGCCACAACGTCTATATCACCGCCGACAAGCAGAAGAACGGCATCAAGGCCAACTTCAAGAT
CCGCCACAACATCGAGGACGGCGGCGTGCAGCTCGCCGACCACTACCAGCAGAACACCCCCATCGGCGAC
GGCCCCGTGCTGCTGCCCGACAACCACTACCTGAGCATCCAGTCCAAGCTGAGCAAAGACCCCAACGAGA
AGCGCGATCACATGGTCCTGCTGGAGTTCGTGACCGCCGCCGGGTGTACC
[540 nt withheld, positions 3971-4510]
AGACGTGGGAAGAAAAAATCTGGGTGCCTTGTCTTGTGAAAGCTTGCGGCCGCACAGCTGTATACACGTG
CAAGCCAGCCAGAACTCGCCCCGGAAGACCCCGAGGATCTCGAGCACCACCATCACCATCACCATCACTA
AGTGATTAACCTCAGGTGCAGGCTGCCTATCAGAAGGTGGTGGCTGGTGTGGCCAATGCCCTGGCTCACA
AATACCACTGAGATCGATCTTTTTCCCTCTGCCAAAAATTATGGGGACATCATGAAGCCCCTTGAGCATC
TGACTTCTGGCTAATAAAGGAAATTTATTTTCATTGCAATAGTGTGTTGGAATTTTTTGTGTCTCTCACT
CGGAAGGACATATGGGAGGGCAAATCATTTAAAACATCAGAATGAGTATTTGGTTTAGAGTTTGGCAACA
TATGCCCATATGTAACTAGCATAACCCCTTGGGGCCTCTAAACGGGTCTTGAGGGGTTTTTTGCTGAAAG
CATGCGGAGGAAATTCTCCTTGAAGTTTCCCTGGTGTTCAAAGTAAAGGAGTTTGCACCAGACGCACCTC
TGTTCACTGGTCCGGCGTATTAAAACACGATACATTGTTATTAGTACATTTATTAAGCGCTAGATTCTGT
GCGTTGTTGATTTACAGACAATTGTTGTACGTATTTTAATAATTCATTAAATTTATAATCTTTAGGGTGG
TATGTTAGAGCGAAAATCAAATGATTTTCAGCGTCTTTATATCTGAATTTAAATATTAAATCCTCAATAG
ATTTGTAAAATAGGTTTCGATTAGTTTCAAACAAGGGTTGTTTTTCCGAACCGATGGCTGGACTATCTAA
TGGATTTTCGCTCAACGCCACAAAACTTGCCAAATCTTGTAGCAGCAATCTAGCTTTGTCGATATTCGTT
TGTGTTTTGTTTTGTAATAAAGGTTCGACGTCGTTCAAAATATTATGCGCTTTTGTATTTCTTTCATCAC
TGTCGTTAGTGTACAATTGACTCGACGTAAACACGTTAAATAGAGCTTGGACATATTTAACATCGGGCGT
GTTAGCTTTATTAGGCCGATTATCGTCGTCGTCCCAACCCTCGTCGTTAGAAGTTGCTTCCGAAGACGAT
TTTGCCATAGCCACACGACGCCTATTAATTGTGTCGGCTAACACGTCCGCGATCAAATTTGTAGTTGAGC
TTTTTGGAATTGCGATCGCATAACTTCGTATAGCATACATTATACGAAGTTATAAGCTCGGAACGCTGCG
CTCGGTCGTTCGGCTGCGGCGAGCGGTATCAGCTCACTCAAAGGCGGTAATACGGTTATCCACAGAATCA
GGGGATAACGCAGGAAAGAACATGTGAGCAAAAGGCCAGCAAAAGGCCAGGAACCGTAAAAAGGCCGCGT
TGCTGGCGTTTTTCCATAGGCTCCGCCCCCTGACGAGCATCACAAAAATCGACGCTCAAGTCAGAGGTGG
CGAAACCCGACAGGACTATAAAGATACCAGGCGTTTCCCCCTGGAAGCTCCCTCGTGCGCTCTCCTGTTC
CGACCCTGCCGCTTACCGGATACCTGTCCGCCTTTCTCCCTTCGGGAAGCGTGGCGCTTTCTCAATGCTC
ACGCTGTAGGTATCTCAGTTCGGTGTAGGTCGTTCGCTCCAAGCTGGGCTGTGTGCACGAACCCCCCGTT
CAGCCCGACCGCTGCGCCTTATCCGGTAACTATCGTCTTGAGTCCAACCCGGTAAGACACGACTTATCGC
CACTGGCAGCAGCCACTGGTAACAGGATTAGCAGAGCGAGGTATGTAGGCGGTGCTACAGAGTTCTTGAA
GTGGTGGCCTAACTACGGCTACACTAGAAGAACAGTATTTGGTATCTGCGCTCTGCTGAAGCCAGTTACC
TTCGGAAAAAGAGTTGGTAGCTCTTGATCCGGCAAACAAACCACCGCTGGTAGCGGTGGTTTTTTTGTTT
GCAAGCAGCAGATTACGCGCAGAAAAAAAGGATCTCAAGAAGATCCTTTGTTACCAATGCTTAATCAGTG
AGGCACCTATCTCAGCGATCTGTCTATTTCGTTCATCCATAGTTGCCTGACTCCCCGTCGTGTAGATAAC
TACGATACGGGAGGGCTTACCATCTGGCCCCAGTGCTGCAATGATACCGCGAGACCCACGCTCACCGGCT
CCAGATTTATCAGCAATAAACCAGCCAGCCGGAAGGGCCGAGCGCAGAAGTGGTCCTGCAACTTTATCCG
CCTCCATCCAGTCTATTAATTGTTGCCGGGAAGCTAGAGTAAGTAGTTCGCCAGTTAATAGTTTGCGCAA
CGTTGTTGCCATTGCTACAGGCATCGTGGTGTCACGCTCGTCGTTTGGTATGGCTTCATTCAGCTCCGGT
TCCCAACGATCAAGGCGAGTTACATGATCCCCCATGTTGTGCAAAAAAGCGGTTAGCTCCTTCGGTCCTC
CGATCGTTGTCAGAAGTAAGTTGGCCGCAGTGTTATCACTCATGGTTATGGCAGCACTGCATAATTCTCT
TACTGTCATGCCATCCGTAAGATGCTTTTCTGTGACTGGTGAGTACTCAACCAAGTCATTCTGAGAATAG
TGTATGCGGCGACCGAGTTGCTCTTGCCCGGCGTCAATACGGGATAATACCGCGCCACATAGCAGAACTT
TAAAAGTGCTCATCATTGGAAAACGTTCTTCGGGGCGAAAACTCTCAAGGATCTTACCGCTGTTGAGATC
CAGTTCGATGTAACCCACTCGTGCACCCAACTGATCTTCAGCATCTTTTACTTTCACCAGCGTTTCTGGG
TGAGCAAAAACAGGAAGGCAAAATGCCGCAAAAAAGGGAATAAGGGCGACACGGAAATGTTGAATACTCA
TACTCTTCCTTTTTCAATATTATTGAAGCATTTATCAGGGTTATTGTCTCATGTCCGCGCGTT
