Features (pLannotate 1.2.2; 23 found; start..end, strand, type, name):
      4..39      +  CDS            lef2 (fragment): baculovirus late expression factor 2
    181..1008    +  misc_recomb    baculovirus recombination region (lef2/ORF603): contains ORF603 and part of lef2
   1020..1379    +  enhancer       CMV enhancer (fragment): human cytomegalovirus immediate early enhancer
   1381..1580    +  promoter       CMV promoter: human cytomegalovirus (CMV) immediate early promoter
   1732..1862    +  intron         chimeric intron (fragment): chimera between introns from chicken β-actin and rabbit β-globin
   1931..1949    +  promoter       T7 promoter: promoter for bacteriophage T7 RNA polymerase
   1950..1974    +  protein_bind   lac operator: The lac repressor binds to the lac operator to inhibit transcription in E. coli. This inhibition can be relieved by adding lactose or isopropyl-β-D-thiogalactopyranoside (IPTG). lac repressor encoded by lacI
   1990..2099    +  promoter       p10 promoter: baculovirus promoter for expression in insect cells
   2167..2183    +  CDS            COX8 presequence (fragment): mitochondrial presequence of human cytochrome c oxidase subunit VIII (Rizutto et al., 1989)
   2240..2419    +  CDS            PKN1 (fragment): PKN1_HUMAN - Also known as PAK1, PKN, PRK1, PRKCL1. Experimental evidence at protein level: Swiss-Prot protein existence level 1. PKC-related serine/threonine-protein kinase involved in various processes such as regulation of the intermediate filaments of the actin cytoskeleton, cell migration, tumor cell invasion and transcription regulation. Part of a signaling cascade that begins with the activation of the adrenergic receptor ADRA1B and leads to the activation of MAPK14. Regulates the cytoskeletal network by phosphorylating proteins such as VIM and neurofilament proteins NEFH, NEFL and NEFM
   2426..3097    +  CDS            mScarlet-I: mScarlet-I is a basic (constitutively fluorescent) red fluorescent protein published in 2016, derived from synthetic construct. It is reported to be a rapidly-maturing monomer with moderate acid sensitivity.
   3278..3970    +  CDS            SGFP2: SGFP2 is a basic (constitutively fluorescent) green fluorescent protein published in 2007, derived from Aequorea victoria. It has moderate acid sensitivity.
   3971..4549    +  CDS            RhoA (sequence partly withheld): human Rho family small GTPase RhoA
   4586..4618    +  CDS            HSV tag: HSV (herpes simplex virus) epitope tag
   4628..4645    +  CDS            6xHis: 6xHis affinity tag
   4660..4728    +  CDS            HBB (fragment): HBB_PONPY - Experimental evidence at transcript level: Swiss-Prot protein existence level 2. Involved in oxygen transport from the lung to the various peripheral tissues. From Pongo pygmaeus (Bornean orangutan).
   4803..4858    +  polyA_signal   β-globin poly(A) signal: rabbit β-globin polyadenylation signal (Gil and Proudfoot, 1987)
   4946..4993    +  terminator     T7 terminator: transcription terminator for bacteriophage T7 RNA polymerase
   5006..5711    +  misc_recomb    baculovirus recombination region (ORF1629): contains part of ORF1629
   5720..5753    +  protein_bind   loxP: Cre-mediated recombination occurs in the 8-bp core sequence (GCATACAT). Cre recombinase
   5921..6508    -  rep_origin     ori: high-copy-number ColE1/pMB1/pBR322/pUC origin of replication
   6521..7381    -  CDS            AmpR: β-lactamase; bla; confers resistance to ampicillin, carbenicillin, and related antibiotics
   7382..7433    -  promoter       AmpR promoter (fragment): bla
>Addgene plasmid #112952 | RhoA sensor (mScarlet-I_10_LSS-SGFP2_10) | addgene full sequence | sequence record 231651 | Addgene NGS Result
TCCTGCATCTTTTAATCAAATCCCAAGATGTGTATAAACGCGCCGGTATGTACAGGAAGAGGTTTATACT
AAACTGTTACATTGCAAACGTGGTTTCGTGTGCCAAGTGTGAAAACCGATGTTTAATCAAGGCTCTGACG
CATTTCTACAACCACGACTCCAAGTGTGTGGGTGAAGTCATGCATCTTTTAATCAAATCCCAAGATGTGT
ATAAACCACCAAACTGCCAAAAAATGAAAACTGTCGACAAGCTCTGTCCGTTTGCTGGCAACTGCAAGGG
TCTCAATCCTATTTGTAATTATTGAATAATAAAACAATTATAAATGTCAAATTTGTTTTTTATTAACGAT
ACAAACCAAACGCAACAAGAACATTTGTAGTATTATCTATAATTGAAAACGCGTAGTTATAATCGCTGAG
GTAATATTTAAAATCATTTTCAAATGATTCACAGTTAATTTGCGACAATATAATTTTATTTTCACATAAA
CTAGACGCCTTGTCGTCTTCTTCTTCGTATTCCTTCTCTTTTTCATTTTTCTCTTCATAAAAATTAACAT
AGTTATTATCGTATCCATATATGTATCTATCGTATAGAGTAAATTTTTTGTTGTCATAAATATATATGTC
TTTTTTAATGGGGTGTATAGTACCGCTGCGCATAGTTTTTCTGTAATTTACAACAGTGCTATTTTCTGGT
AGTTCTTCGGAGTGTGTTGCTTTAATTATTAAATTTATATAATCAATGAATTTGGGATCGTCGGTTTTGT
ACAATATGTTGCCGGCATAGTACGCAGCTTCTTCTAGTTCAATTACACCATTTTTTAGCAGCACCGGATT
AACATAACTTTCCAAAATGTTGTACGAACCGTTAAACAAAAACAGTTCACCTCCCTTTTCTATACTATTG
TCTGCGAGCAGTTGTTTGTTGTTAAAAATAACAGCCATTGTAATGAGACGCACAAACTAATATCACAAAC
TGGAAATGTCTATCAATATATAGTTGCTGATGGCCGGCCTATTAATAGTAATCAATTACGGGGTCATTAG
TTCATAGCCCATATATGGAGTTCCGCGTTACATAACTTACGGTAAATGGCCCGCCTGGCTGACCGCCCAA
CGACCCCCGCCCATTGACGTCAATAATGACGTATGTTCCCATAGTAACGCCAATAGGGACTTTCCATTGA
CGTCAATGGGTGGAGTATTTACGGTAAACTGCCCACTTGGCAGTACATCAAGTGTATCATATGCCAAGTC
CGCCCCCTATTGACGTCAATGACGGTAAATGGCCCGCCTGGCATTATGCCCAGTACATGACCTTACGGGA
CTTTCCTACTTGGCAGTACATCTACGTATTAGTCATCGCTATTACCATGCTGATGCGGTTTTGGCAGTAC
ACCAATGGGCGTGGATAGCGGTTTGACTCACGGGGATTTCCAAGTCTCCACCCCATTGACGTCAATGGGA
GTTTGTTTTGGCACCAAAATCAACGGGACTTTCCAAAATGTCGTAATAACCCCGCCCCGTTGACGCAAAT
GGGCGGTAGGCGTGTACGGTGGGAGGTCTATATAAGCAGACGTCGTTTAGTGAACCGTCAGATCACTAGA
TGCTTTATTGCGGTAGTTTATCACAGTTAAATTGCTAACGCCAGTCTCGAACTTAACGTGCAGAAGTTGG
TCGTGAGGCACTGGGCAGGTAAGTATCGGGCCCTTTGTGCGGGGGGAGCGGCTCGGGGCTGTCCGCGGGG
GGACGGCTGCCTTCGGGGGGGACGGGGCAGGGCGGGGTTCGGCTTCTGGCGTGTGACCGGCGGCTCTAGA
GCCTCTGCTAACCATGTTCATGCCTTCTTCTTTTTCCTACAGCTCCTGGGCAACGTGCTGGTTATTGTGC
TGTCTCATCATTTTGGCAAAGAATTGGATCGGACCGAAATTAATACGACTCACTATAGGGGAATTGTGAG
CGGATAACAATTCCCCGGAGTTAATCCGGGACCTTTAATTCAACCCAACACAATATATTATAGTTAAATA
AGAATTATTATCAAATCATTTGTATATTAATTAAAATACTATACTGTAAATTACATTTTATTTACAATCA
AAGGAGATATACCATGGCACACCATCACCACCATCACGGATCTGGTTCTAGCCTGGGCCCCGTAGAGCTG
CTGCTGCGGGGCTCCTCGCGCCGCCTCGACCTGCTGCACCAGCAGCTGCAGGAGCTGCACGCCCACGGTT
CTGGTTCCCTGCTAGAGCAGCTGGGCCTGGCCGGGGCAGACCTGGCGGCCCCCGGGGTACAGCAGCAGCT
GGAGCTGGAGCGGGAGCGGCTGCGGCGGGAAATCCGCAAGGAGCTGAAGCTGAAGGAGGGTGCTGAGAAC
CTGCGGCGGGCCACCACTGACCTGGGCCGCGGACCGGTCGCCACCATGGTGAGCAAGGGCGAGGCAGTGA
TCAAGGAGTTCATGCGGTTCAAGGTGCACATGGAGGGCTCCATGAACGGCCACGAGTTCGAGATCGAGGG
CGAGGGCGAGGGCCGCCCCTACGAGGGCACCCAGACCGCCAAGCTGAAGGTGACCAAGGGTGGCCCCCTG
CCCTTCTCCTGGGACATCCTGTCCCCTCAGTTCATGTACGGCTCCAGGGCCTTCATCAAGCACCCCGCCG
ACATCCCCGACTACTATAAGCAGTCCTTCCCCGAGGGCTTCAAGTGGGAGCGCGTGATGAACTTCGAGGA
CGGCGGCGCCGTGACCGTGACCCAGGACACCTCCCTGGAGGACGGCACCCTGATCTACAAGGTGAAGCTC
CGCGGCACCAACTTCCCTCCTGACGGCCCCGTAATGCAGAAGAAGACAATGGGCTGGGAAGCGTCCACCG
AGCGGTTGTACCCCGAGGACGGCGTGCTGAAGGGCGACATTAAGATGGCCCTGCGCCTGAAGGACGGCGG
CCGCTACCTGGCGGACTTCAAGACCACCTACAAGGCCAAGAAGCCCGTGCAGATGCCCGGCGCCTACAAC
GTCGACCGCAAGTTGGACATCACCTCCCACAACGAGGACTACACCGTGGTGGAACAGTACGAACGCTCCG
AGGGCCGCCACTGTACGGAGGCACAAAAGCAGAAAGAGCAGAGACAGGCCGCAGAGGAGCTGGCCAACGG
CTCTGAAGCCCAGAAGCAAAAGGAACAGCGCCAGGCAGCAGAGGAACTGGCAAACGGAAGCGAAGCACAG
AAACAGAAGGAACAGAGACAGGCAGCCGAAGAGCTGGCAAAAACGCCGGTCGCCACCATGGTGAGCAAGG
GCGAGGAGCTGTTCACCGGGGTGGTGCCCATCCTGGTCGAGCTGGACGGCGACGTAAACGGCCACAAGTT
CAGCGTGTCCGGCGAGGGCGAGGGCGATGCCACCTACGGCAAGCTGACCCTGAAGTTCATCTGCACCACC
GGCAAGCTGCCCGTGCCCTGGCCCACCCTCGTGACCACCCTGAGCTACGGCGTGCAGTGCTTCGCCCGCT
ACCCCGACCACATGAAGCAGCACGACTTCTTCAAGTCCGCCATGCCCGAAGGCTACGTCCAGGAGCGCAC
CATCTTCTTCAAGGACGACGGCAACTACAAGACCCGCGCCGAGGTGAAGTTCGAGGGCGACACCCTGGTG
AACCGCATCGAGCTGAAGGGCATCGACTTCAAGGAGGACGGCAACATCCTGGGGCACAAGCTGGAGTACA
ACTACAACAGCCACAACGTCTATATCACCGCCGACAAGCAGAAGAACGGCATCAAGGCCAACTTCAAGAT
CCGCCACAACATCGAGGACGGCGGCGTGCAGCTCGCCGACCACTACCAGCAGAACACCCCCATCGGCGAC
GGCCCCGTGCTGCTGCCCGACAACCACTACCTGAGCATCCAGTCCAAGCTGAGCAAAGACCCCAACGAGA
AGCGCGATCACATGGTCCTGCTGGAGTTCGTGACCGCCGCCGGGTGTACC
[540 nt withheld, positions 3971-4510]
AGACGTGGGAAGAAAAAATCTGGGTGCCTTGTCTTGTGAAAGCTTGCGGCCGCACAGCTGTATACACGTG
CAAGCCAGCCAGAACTCGCCCCGGAAGACCCCGAGGATCTCGAGCACCACCATCACCATCACCATCACTA
AGTGATTAACCTCAGGTGCAGGCTGCCTATCAGAAGGTGGTGGCTGGTGTGGCCAATGCCCTGGCTCACA
AATACCACTGAGATCGATCTTTTTCCCTCTGCCAAAAATTATGGGGACATCATGAAGCCCCTTGAGCATC
TGACTTCTGGCTAATAAAGGAAATTTATTTTCATTGCAATAGTGTGTTGGAATTTTTTGTGTCTCTCACT
CGGAAGGACATATGGGAGGGCAAATCATTTAAAACATCAGAATGAGTATTTGGTTTAGAGTTTGGCAACA
TATGCCCATATGTAACTAGCATAACCCCTTGGGGCCTCTAAACGGGTCTTGAGGGGTTTTTTGCTGAAAG
CATGCGGAGGAAATTCTCCTTGAAGTTTCCCTGGTGTTCAAAGTAAAGGAGTTTGCACCAGACGCACCTC
TGTTCACTGGTCCGGCGTATTAAAACACGATACATTGTTATTAGTACATTTATTAAGCGCTAGATTCTGT
GCGTTGTTGATTTACAGACAATTGTTGTACGTATTTTAATAATTCATTAAATTTATAATCTTTAGGGTGG
TATGTTAGAGCGAAAATCAAATGATTTTCAGCGTCTTTATATCTGAATTTAAATATTAAATCCTCAATAG
ATTTGTAAAATAGGTTTCGATTAGTTTCAAACAAGGGTTGTTTTTCCGAACCGATGGCTGGACTATCTAA
TGGATTTTCGCTCAACGCCACAAAACTTGCCAAATCTTGTAGCAGCAATCTAGCTTTGTCGATATTCGTT
TGTGTTTTGTTTTGTAATAAAGGTTCGACGTCGTTCAAAATATTATGCGCTTTTGTATTTCTTTCATCAC
TGTCGTTAGTGTACAATTGACTCGACGTAAACACGTTAAATAGAGCTTGGACATATTTAACATCGGGCGT
GTTAGCTTTATTAGGCCGATTATCGTCGTCGTCCCAACCCTCGTCGTTAGAAGTTGCTTCCGAAGACGAT
TTTGCCATAGCCACACGACGCCTATTAATTGTGTCGGCTAACACGTCCGCGATCAAATTTGTAGTTGAGC
TTTTTGGAATTGCGATCGCATAACTTCGTATAGCATACATTATACGAAGTTATAAGCTCGGAACGCTGCG
CTCGGTCGTTCGGCTGCGGCGAGCGGTATCAGCTCACTCAAAGGCGGTAATACGGTTATCCACAGAATCA
GGGGATAACGCAGGAAAGAACATGTGAGCAAAAGGCCAGCAAAAGGCCAGGAACCGTAAAAAGGCCGCGT
TGCTGGCGTTTTTCCATAGGCTCCGCCCCCTGACGAGCATCACAAAAATCGACGCTCAAGTCAGAGGTGG
CGAAACCCGACAGGACTATAAAGATACCAGGCGTTTCCCCCTGGAAGCTCCCTCGTGCGCTCTCCTGTTC
CGACCCTGCCGCTTACCGGATACCTGTCCGCCTTTCTCCCTTCGGGAAGCGTGGCGCTTTCTCATAGCTC
ACGCTGTAGGTATCTCAGTTCGGTGTAGGTCGTTCGCTCCAAGCTGGGCTGTGTGCACGAACCCCCCGTT
CAGCCCGACCGCTGCGCCTTATCCGGTAACTATCGTCTTGAGTCCAACCCGGTAAGACACGACTTATCGC
CACTGGCAGCAGCCACTGGTAACAGGATTAGCAGAGCGAGGTATGTAGGCGGTGCTACAGAGTTCTTGAA
GTGGTGGCCTAACTACGGCTACACTAGAAGAACAGTATTTGGTATCTGCGCTCTGCTGAAGCCAGTTACC
TTCGGAAAAAGAGTTGGTAGCTCTTGATCCGGCAAACAAACCACCGCTGGTAGCGGTGGTTTTTTTGTTT
GCAAGCAGCAGATTACGCGCAGAAAAAAAGGATCTCAAGAAGATCCTTTGTTACCAATGCTTAATCAGTG
AGGCACCTATCTCAGCGATCTGTCTATTTCGTTCATCCATAGTTGCCTGACTCCCCGTCGTGTAGATAAC
TACGATACGGGAGGGCTTACCATCTGGCCCCAGTGCTGCAATGATACCGCGAGACCCACGCTCACCGGCT
CCAGATTTATCAGCAATAAACCAGCCAGCCGGAAGGGCCGAGCGCAGAAGTGGTCCTGCAACTTTATCCG
CCTCCATCCAGTCTATTAATTGTTGCCGGGAAGCTAGAGTAAGTAGTTCGCCAGTTAATAGTTTGCGCAA
CGTTGTTGCCATTGCTACAGGCATCGTGGTGTCACGCTCGTCGTTTGGTATGGCTTCATTCAGCTCCGGT
TCCCAACGATCAAGGCGAGTTACATGATCCCCCATGTTGTGCAAAAAAGCGGTTAGCTCCTTCGGTCCTC
CGATCGTTGTCAGAAGTAAGTTGGCCGCAGTGTTATCACTCATGGTTATGGCAGCACTGCATAATTCTCT
TACTGTCATGCCATCCGTAAGATGCTTTTCTGTGACTGGTGAGTACTCAACCAAGTCATTCTGAGAATAG
TGTATGCGGCGACCGAGTTGCTCTTGCCCGGCGTCAATACGGGATAATACCGCGCCACATAGCAGAACTT
TAAAAGTGCTCATCATTGGAAAACGTTCTTCGGGGCGAAAACTCTCAAGGATCTTACCGCTGTTGAGATC
CAGTTCGATGTAACCCACTCGTGCACCCAACTGATCTTCAGCATCTTTTACTTTCACCAGCGTTTCTGGG
TGAGCAAAAACAGGAAGGCAAAATGCCGCAAAAAAGGGAATAAGGGCGACACGGAAATGTTGAATACTCA
TACTCTTCCTTTTTCAATATTATTGAAGCATTTATCAGGGTTATTGTCTCATGTCCGCGCGTT
